Addgene plasmid #207226: pFUW-TetO-SPIB
Purpose: doxycycline-inducible expression of Human SPIB in mammalian cells
Depositing lab: Filipe Pereira. Depositing organization: Center for Neuroscience and Cell Biology, University of Coimbra. Publication: Anchored screening identifies transcription factor blueprints underlying dendritic cell diversity and subset-specific anti-tumor immunity. Henriques-Oliveira L, Altman AR, Kurochkin I, Ascic E, Halitzki E, Matei A, Pértiga-Cabral D, Ulmert I, Holst S, Nair MS, Cunha PP, Park S, Vergani S, Kharas MG, Yuan J, Lahl K, Rosa FF, Pires CF, Pereira C-F. Immunity. 58, 1-20. October 2025. 10.1016/j.immuni.2025.08.001.
Backbone
  Vector backbone: pFUW-TetO
  Vector type: Mammalian Expression, Lentiviral
Growth in bacteria
  Bacterial resistance: Ampicillin, 100 μg/mL
  Growth temperature: 37°C
  Growth strain: NEB Stable
  Copy number: High Copy
Gene/Insert
  Gene/Insert name: pFUW-TetO-SPIB
  Species: H. sapiens (human)
  Insert size (bp): 789
  GenBank ID: NM_003121.4
  Promoter: CMV
  Entrez Gene: SPIB (a.k.a. SPI-B)
  Cloning method: Restriction Enzyme; 5′ cloning site XbaI (unknown if destroyed); 3′ cloning site BstBI (unknown if destroyed)
  Sequencing primers: 5′ TCCACGCTGTTTTGACCTCC
Terms and licenses: Academic/Nonprofit Terms; Industry Terms: Not Available to Industry
How to cite: pFUW-TetO-SPIB was a gift from Filipe Pereira (Addgene plasmid # 207226 ; http://n2t.net/addgene:207226 ; RRID:Addgene_207226)
