[The description below was written by a language model from this plasmid's Addgene catalogue record and pLannotate feature annotations shown in this document.]
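Description:
pFUW-TetO-SPIB is a 9.1 kb HIV-1-derived lentiviral transfer plasmid for doxycycline-inducible expression of human SPIB in mammalian cells. It is propagated in E. coli through a high-copy ColE1/pUC-type origin with ampicillin selection (AmpR under its own bla promoter). The backbone also carries an f1 origin and an SV40/EM7-driven BleoR cassette with an SV40 poly(A) signal. This bleomycin/Zeocin marker lies outside the LTR-flanked region, so it would not be transferred with the packaged viral genome.

A CMV enhancer/promoter sits directly upstream of a truncated 5' LTR, an arrangement that drives transcription of the viral genomic RNA in packaging cells. It is followed by the Ψ packaging signal with a gag fragment, the RRE for Rev-dependent nuclear export, and the cPPT/CTS. The expression cassette consists of a tetracycline response element (tetO repeats) fused to a minimal CMV promoter, which is presumably what the catalogue's "CMV" promoter entry refers to. This promoter controls the SPIB coding sequence (about 789 bp, cloned between XbaI and BstBI). A WPRE downstream enhances transcript expression, and the cassette ends with the 3' LTR (annotated by the software as a second truncated LTR) and a bGH poly(A) signal.

No tetracycline transactivator is annotated on this plasmid, so induction requires one such as rtTA to be supplied separately. No tag or reporter is annotated either. SPIB is an ETS-family, PU-box-binding transcription factor that promotes plasmacytoid dendritic cell development. The associated publication screened transcription factors underlying dendritic cell subset identity, consistent with use of this vector for enforced, inducible SPIB expression in transduced cells.
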