Features (pLannotate 1.2.2; 31 found; start..end, strand, type, name):
     27..406     +  enhancer       CMV enhancer: human cytomegalovirus immediate early enhancer
    407..606     +  promoter       CMV promoter: human cytomegalovirus (CMV) immediate early promoter
    624..804     +  LTR            5' LTR (truncated): truncated 5' long terminal repeat (LTR) from HIV-1
    851..976     +  misc_feature   HIV-1 Ψ: packaging signal of human immunodeficiency virus type 1
    960..1323    +  CDS            HIV-1 gag (fragment): gag protein from human immunodeficiency virus 1; gag
   1469..1702    +  misc_feature   RRE: The Rev response element (RRE) of HIV-1 allows for Rev-dependent mRNA export from the nucleus to the cytoplasm.
   2079..2179    +  CDS            Rev (fragment): human immunodeficiency virus 1 (HIV-1) Rev protein; rev; enhances nuclear export of unspliced and incompletely spliced viral mRNAs
   2229..2346    +  misc_feature   cPPT/CTS: central polypurine tract and central termination sequence of HIV-1
   2403..2646    +  protein_bind   tetracycline response element (fragment): contains seven copies of the tetracycline operator tetO tetracycline repressor TetR
   2664..2702    +  promoter       minimal CMV promoter: human cytomegalovirus (CMV) immediate early promoter
   2814..3599    +  CDS            SPIB: SPIB_HUMAN - Experimental evidence at protein level: Swiss-Prot protein existence level 1. Sequence specific transcriptional activator which binds to the PU-box, a purine-rich DNA sequence (5'-GAGGAA-3') that can act as a lymphoid-specific enhancer. Promotes development of plasmacytoid dendritic cells (pDCs), also known as type 2 DC precursors (pre-DC2) or natural interferon (IFN)-producing cells. These cells have the capacity to produce large amounts of interferon and block viral replication. May be required for B-cell receptor (BCR) signaling, which is necessary for normal B-cell development
   3609..3627    +  misc_feature   MCS (fragment): pBluescript multiple cloning site
   3627..4215    +  misc_feature   WPRE: woodchuck hepatitis virus posttranscriptional regulatory element
   4152..4733    +  CDS            nef (fragment): NEF_HV1H2 - Experimental evidence at protein level: Swiss-Prot protein existence level 1. Extracellular Nef protein targets CD4(+) T-lymphocytes for apoptosis by interacting with CXCR4 surface receptors. From Human immunodeficiency virus type 1 group M subtype B (isolate HXB2) (HIV-1).
   4740..4920    +  LTR            5' LTR (truncated): truncated 5' long terminal repeat (LTR) from HIV-1
   4952..5176    +  polyA_signal   bGH poly(A) signal: bovine growth hormone polyadenylation signal
   5180..5201    +  promoter       SV40 promoter (fragment): SV40 enhancer and early promoter
   5222..5650    +  rep_origin     f1 ori (sequence partly withheld): f1 bacteriophage origin of replication; arrow indicates direction of (+) strand synthesis
   5664..5993    +  promoter       SV40 promoter: SV40 enhancer and early promoter
   6041..6088    +  promoter       EM7 promoter: synthetic bacterial promoter&nbsp
   6107..6481    +  CDS            BleoR: antibiotic-binding protein; Sh ble from Streptoalloteichus hindustanus; confers resistance to bleomycin, phleomycin, and Zeocin™
   6491..6616    +  CDS            ble (fragment): BLE_KLEPN - Experimental evidence at protein level: Swiss-Prot protein existence level 1. Binding protein with a strong affinity to the bleomycin family of antibiotics. Binds to CL990; an antimitotic-antibiotic compound. From Klebsiella pneumoniae.
   6611..6732    +  polyA_signal   SV40 poly(A) signal: SV40 polyadenylation signal
   6805..6821    -  protein_bind   lac operator: The lac repressor binds to the lac operator to inhibit transcription in E. coli. This inhibition can be relieved by adding lactose or isopropyl-β-D-thiogalactopyranoside (IPTG). lac repressor encoded by lacI
   6829..6859    -  promoter       lac promoter: promoter for the E. coli lac operon
   6874..6895    -  protein_bind   CAP binding site: CAP binding activates transcription in the presence of cAMP. E. coli catabolite activator protein
   6908..7000    -  CDS            lacI (fragment): lac repressor; lacI; The lac repressor binds to the lac operator to inhibit transcription in E. coli. This inhibition can be relieved by adding lactose or isopropyl-β-D-thiogalactopyranoside (IPTG).
   7183..7771    -  rep_origin     ori: high-copy-number ColE1/pMB1/pBR322/pUC origin of replication
   7942..8802    -  CDS            AmpR: β-lactamase; bla; confers resistance to ampicillin, carbenicillin, and related antibiotics
   8803..8907    -  promoter       AmpR promoter: bla
   8966..9018    -  misc_feature   bom (fragment): basis of mobility region from pBR322
>Addgene plasmid #207226 | pFUW-TetO-SPIB | addgene full sequence | sequence record 412262 | Addgene NGS Result
CGATGTACGGGCCAGATATACGCGTTGACATTGATTATTGACTAGTTATTAATAGTAATCAATTACGGGG
TCATTAGTTCATAGCCCATATATGGAGTTCCGCGTTACATAACTTACGGTAAATGGCCCGCCTGGCTGAC
CGCCCAACGACCCCCGCCCATTGACGTCAATAATGACGTATGTTCCCATAGTAACGCCAATAGGGACTTT
CCATTGACGTCAATGGGTGGAGTATTTACGGTAAACTGCCCACTTGGCAGTACATCAAGTGTATCATATG
CCAAGTACGCCCCCTATTGACGTCAATGACGGTAAATGGCCCGCCTGGCATTATGCCCAGTACATGACCT
TATGGGACTTTCCTACTTGGCAGTACATCTACGTATTAGTCATCGCTATTACCATGGTGATGCGGTTTTG
GCAGTACATCAATGGGCGTGGATAGCGGTTTGACTCACGGGGATTTCCAAGTCTCCACCCCATTGACGTC
AATGGGAGTTTGTTTTGGCACCAAAATCAACGGGACTTTCCAAAATGTCGTAACAACTCCGCCCCATTGA
CGCAAATGGGCGGTAGGCGTGTACGGTGGGAGGTCTATATAAGCAGCGCGTTTTGCCTGTACTGGGTCTC
TCTGGTTAGACCAGATCTGAGCCTGGGAGCTCTCTGGCTAACTAGGGAACCCACTGCTTAAGCCTCAATA
AAGCTTGCCTTGAGTGCTTCAAGTAGTGTGTGCCCGTCTGTTGTGTGACTCTGGTAACTAGAGATCCCTC
AGACCCTTTTAGTCAGTGTGGAAAATCTCTAGCAGTGGCGCCCGAACAGGGACTTGAAAGCGAAAGGGAA
ACCAGAGGAGCTCTCTCGACGCAGGACTCGGCTTGCTGAAGCGCGCACGGCAAGAGGCGAGGGGCGGCGA
CTGGTGAGTACGCCAAAAATTTTGACTAGCGGAGGCTAGAAGGAGAGAGATGGGTGCGAGAGCGTCAGTA
TTAAGCGGGGGAGAATTAGATCGCGATGGGAAAAAATTCGGTTAAGGCCAGGGGGAAAGAAAAAATATAA
ATTAAAACATATAGTATGGGCAAGCAGGGAGCTAGAACGATTCGCAGTTAATCCTGGCCTGTTAGAAACA
TCAGAAGGCTGTAGACAAATACTGGGACAGCTACAACCATCCCTTCAGACAGGATCAGAAGAACTTAGAT
CATTATATAATACAGTAGCAACCCTCTATTGTGTGCATCAAAGGATAGAGATAAAAGACACCAAGGAAGC
TTTAGACAAGATAGAGGAAGAGCAAAACAAAAGTAAGACCACCGCACAGCAAGCGGCCGCTGATCTTCAG
ACCTGGAGGAGGAGATATGAGGGACAATTGGAGAAGTGAATTATATAAATATAAAGTAGTAAAAATTGAA
CCATTAGGAGTAGCACCCACCAAGGCAAAGAGAAGAGTGGTGCAGAGAGAAAAAAGAGCAGTGGGAATAG
GAGCTTTGTTCCTTGGGTTCTTGGGAGCAGCAGGAAGCACTATGGGCGCAGCGTCAATGACGCTGACGGT
ACAGGCCAGACAATTATTGTCTGGTATAGTGCAGCAGCAGAACAATTTGCTGAGGGCTATTGAGGCGCAA
CAGCATCTGTTGCAACTCACAGTCTGGGGCATCAAGCAGCTCCAGGCAAGAATCCTGGCTGTGGAAAGAT
ACCTAAAGGATCAACAGCTCCTGGGGATTTGGGGTTGCTCTGGAAAACTCATTTGCACCACTGCTGTGCC
TTGGAATGCTAGTTGGAGTAATAAATCTCTGGAACAGATTTGGAATCACACGACCTGGATGGAGTGGGAC
AGAGAAATTAACAATTACACAAGCTTAATACACTCCTTAATTGAAGAATCGCAAAACCAGCAAGAAAAGA
ATGAACAAGAATTATTGGAATTAGATAAATGGGCAAGTTTGTGGAATTGGTTTAACATAACAAATTGGCT
GTGGTATATAAAATTATTCATAATGATAGTAGGAGGCTTGGTAGGTTTAAGAATAGTTTTTGCTGTACTT
TCTATAGTGAATAGAGTTAGGCAGGGATATTCACCATTATCGTTTCAGACCCACCTCCCAACCCCGAGGG
GACCCGACAGGCCCGAAGGAATAGAAGAAGAAGGTGGAGAGAGAGACAGAGACAGATCCATTCGATTAGT
GAACGGATCGGCACTGCGTGCGCCAATTCTGCAGACAAATGGCAGTATTCATCCACAATTTTAAAAGAAA
AGGGGGGATTGGGGGGTACAGTGCAGGGGAAAGAATAGTAGACATAATAGCAACAGACATACAAACTAAA
GAATTACAAAAACAAATTACAAAAATTCAAAATTTTCGGGTTTATTACAGGGACAGCAGAGATCCAGTTT
GGTTAGATCTCGAGTTTACCACTCCCTATCAGTGATAGAGAAAAGTGAAAGTCGAGTTTACCACTCCCTA
TCAGTGATAGAGAAAAGTGAAAGTCGAGTTTACCACTCCCTATCAGTGATAGAGAAAAGTGAAAGTCGAG
TTTACCACTCCCTATCAGTGATAGAGAAAAGTGAAAGTCGAGTTTACCACTCCCTATCAGTGATAGAGAA
AAGTGAAAGTCGAGTTTACCACTCCCTATCAGTGATAGAGAAAAGTGAAAGTCGAGCTCGGTACCCGGGT
CGAGGTAGGCGTGTACGGTGGGAGGCCTATATAAGCAGAGCTCGTTTAGTGAACCGTCAGATCGCCTGGA
GACGCCATCCACGCTGTTTTGACCTCCATAGAAGACACCGGGACCGATCCAGCCTCCGCGGCCCCGAATT
CACCGGTTCTAGAATGCTCGCCCTGGAGGCTGCACAGCTCGACGGGCCACACTTCAGCTGTCTGTACCCA
GATGGCGTCTTCTATGACCTGGACAGCTGCAAGCATTCCAGCTACCCTGATTCAGAGGGGGCTCCTGACT
CCCTGTGGGACTGGACTGTGGCCCCACCTGTCCCAGCCACCCCCTATGAAGCCTTCGACCCGGCAGCAGC
CGCTTTTAGCCACCCCCAGGCTGCCCAGCTCTGCTACGAACCCCCCACCTACAGCCCTGCAGGGAACCTC
GAACTGGCCCCCAGCCTGGAGGCCCCGGGGCCTGGCCTCCCCGCATACCCCACGGAGAACTTCGCTAGCC
AGACCCTGGTTCCCCCGGCATATGCCCCGTACCCCAGCCCTGTGCTATCAGAGGAGGAAGACTTACCGTT
GGACAGCCCTGCCCTGGAGGTCTCGGACAGCGAGTCGGATGAGGCCCTCGTGGCTGGCCCCGAGGGGAAG
GGATCCGAGGCAGGGACTCGCAAGAAGCTGCGCCTGTACCAGTTCCTGCTGGGGCTACTGACGCGCGGGG
ACATGCGTGAGTGCGTGTGGTGGGTGGAGCCAGGCGCCGGCGTCTTCCAGTTCTCCTCCAAGCACAAGGA
ACTCCTGGCGCGCCGCTGGGGCCAGCAGAAGGGGAACCGCAAGCGCATGACCTACCAGAAGCTGGCGCGC
GCCCTCCGAAACTACGCCAAGACCGGCGAGATCCGCAAGGTCAAGCGCAAGCTCACCTACCAGTTCGACA
GCGCGCTGCTGCCTGCAGTCCGCCGGGCCTGATTCGAAGATATCAAGCTTATCGATAATCAACCTCTGGA
TTACAAAATTTGTGAAAGATTGACTGGTATTCTTAACTATGTTGCTCCTTTTACGCTATGTGGATACGCT
GCTTTAATGCCTTTGTATCATGCTATTGCTTCCCGTATGGCTTTCATTTTCTCCTCCTTGTATAAATCCT
GGTTGCTGTCTCTTTATGAGGAGTTGTGGCCCGTTGTCAGGCAACGTGGCGTGGTGTGCACTGTGTTTGC
TGACGCAACCCCCACTGGTTGGGGCATTGCCACCACCTGTCAGCTCCTTTCCGGGACTTTCGCTTTCCCC
CTCCCTATTGCCACGGCGGAACTCATCGCCGCCTGCCTTGCCCGCTGCTGGACAGGGGCTCGGCTGTTGG
GCACTGACAATTCCGTGGTGTTGTCGGGGAAATCATCGTCCTTTCCTTGGCTGCTCGCCTGTGTTGCCAC
CTGGATTCTGCGCGGGACGTCCTTCTGCTACGTCCCTTCGGCCCTCAATCCAGCGGACCTTCCTTCCCGC
GGCCTGCTGCCGGCTCTGCGGCCTCTTCCGCGTCTTCGCCTTCGCCCTCAGACGAGTCGGATCTCCCTTT
GGGCCGCCTCCCCGCATCGATACCGTCGACCTCGAGACCTAGAAAAACATGGAGCAATCACAAGTAGCAA
TACAGCAGCTACCAATGCTGATTGTGCCTGGCTAGAAGCACAAGAGGAGGAGGAGGTGGGTTTTCCAGTC
ACACCTCAGGTACCTTTAAGACCAATGACTTACAAGGCAGCTGTAGATCTTAGCCACTTTTTAAAAGAAA
AGGGGGGACTGGAAGGGCTAATTCACTCCCAACGAAGACAAGATATCCTTGATCTGTGGATCTACCACAC
ACAAGGCTACTTCCCTGATTGGCAGAACTACACACCAGGGCCAGGGATCAGATATCCACTGACCTTTGGA
TGGTGCTACAAGCTAGTACCAGTTGAGCAAGAGAAGGTAGAAGAAGCCAATGAAGGAGAGAACACCCGCT
TGTTACACCCTGTGAGCCTGCATGGGATGGATGACCCGGAGAGAGAAGTATTAGAGTGGAGGTTTGACAG
CCGCCTAGCATTTCATCACATGGCCCGAGAGCTGCATCCGGACTGTACTGGGTCTCTCTGGTTAGACCAG
ATCTGAGCCTGGGAGCTCTCTGGCTAACTAGGGAACCCACTGCTTAAGCCTCAATAAAGCTTGCCTTGAG
TGCTTCAAGTAGTGTGTGCCCGTCTGTTGTGTGACTCTGGTAACTAGAGATCCCTCAGACCCTTTTAGTC
AGTGTGGAAAATCTCTAGCAGGGCCCGTTTAAACCCGCTGATCAGCCTCGACTGTGCCTTCTAGTTGCCA
GCCATCTGTTGTTTGCCCCTCCCCCGTGCCTTCCTTGACCCTGGAAGGTGCCACTCCCACTGTCCTTTCC
TAATAAAATGAGGAAATTGCATCGCATTGTCTGAGTAGGTGTCATTCTATTCTGGGGGGTGGGGTGGGGC
AGGACAGCAAGGGGGAGGATTGGGAAGACAATAGCAGGCATGCTGGGGATGCGGTGGGCTCTATGGCTTC
TGAGGCGGAAAGAACCAGCTGGGGCTCTAGGGGGTATCCCC
[124 nt withheld, positions 5222-5345]
C
[91 nt withheld, positions 5347-5437]
A
[49 nt withheld, positions 5439-5487]
CCTTTGACGTTGGAGTCCACGTTCTTT
[37 nt withheld, positions 5515-5551]
ACCCTATCTCGGTCTATTCTTTTGATTTATAAGGGATTTTGCCGATTTCGGCCTATTGGTTAAAAAATGA
GCTGATTTAACAAAAATTTAACGCGAATTAATTCTGTGGAATGTGTGTCAGTTAGGGTGTGGAAAGTCCC
CAGGCTCCCCAGCAGGCAGAAGTATGCAAAGCATGCATCTCAATTAGTCAGCAACCAGGTGTGGAAAGTC
CCCAGGCTCCCCAGCAGGCAGAAGTATGCAAAGCATGCATCTCAATTAGTCAGCAACCATAGTCCCGCCC
CTAACTCCGCCCATCCCGCCCCTAACTCCGCCCAGTTCCGCCCATTCTCCGCCCCATGGCTGACTAATTT
TTTTTATTTATGCAGAGGCCGAGGCCGCCTCTGCCTCTGAGCTATTCCAGAAGTAGTGAGGAGGCTTTTT
TGGAGGCCTAGGCTTTTGCAAAAAGCTCCCGGGAGCTTGTATATCCATTTTCGGATCTGATCAGCACGTG
TTGACAATTAATCATCGGCATAGTATATCGGCATAGTATAATACGACAAGGTGAGGAACTAAACCATGGC
CAAGTTGACCAGTGCCGTTCCGGTGCTCACCGCGCGCGACGTCGCCGGAGCGGTCGAGTTCTGGACCGAC
CGGCTCGGGTTCTCCCGGGACTTCGTGGAGGACGACTTCGCCGGTGTGGTCCGGGACGACGTGACCCTGT
TCATCAGCGCGGTCCAGGACCAGGTGGTGCCGGACAACACCCTGGCCTGGGTGTGGGTGCGCGGCCTGGA
CGAGCTGTACGCCGAGTGGTCGGAGGTCGTGTCCACGAACTTCCGGGACGCCTCCGGGCCGGCCATGACC
GAGATCGGCGAGCAGCCGTGGGGGCGGGAGTTCGCCCTGCGCGACCCGGCCGGCAACTGCGTGCACTTCG
TGGCCGAGGAGCAGGACTGACACGTGCTACGAGATTTCGATTCCACCGCCGCCTTCTATGAAAGGTTGGG
CTTCGGAATCGTTTTCCGGGACGCCGGCTGGATGATCCTCCAGCGCGGGGATCTCATGCTGGAGTTCTTC
GCCCACCCCAACTTGTTTATTGCAGCTTATAATGGTTACAAATAAAGCAATAGCATCACAAATTTCACAA
ATAAAGCATTTTTTTCACTGCATTCTAGTTGTGGTTTGTCCAAACTCATCAATGTATCTTATCATGTCTG
TATACCGTCGACCTCTAGCTAGAGCTTGGCGTAATCATGGTCATAGCTGTTTCCTGTGTGAAATTGTTAT
CCGCTCACAATTCCACACAACATACGAGCCGGAAGCATAAAGTGTAAAGCCTGGGGTGCCTAATGAGTGA
GCTAACTCACATTAATTGCGTTGCGCTCACTGCCCGCTTTCCAGTCGGGAAACCTGTCGTGCCAGCTGCA
TTAATGAATCGGCCAACGCGCGGGGAGAGGCGGTTTGCGTATTGGGCGCTCTTCCGCTTCCTCGCTCACT
GACTCGCTGCGCTCGGTCGTTCGGCTGCGGCGAGCGGTATCAGCTCACTCAAAGGCGGTAATACGGTTAT
CCACAGAATCAGGGGATAACGCAGGAAAGAACATGTGAGCAAAAGGCCAGCAAAAGGCCAGGAACCGTAA
AAAGGCCGCGTTGCTGGCGTTTTTCCATAGGCTCCGCCCCCCTGACGAGCATCACAAAAATCGACGCTCA
AGTCAGAGGTGGCGAAACCCGACAGGACTATAAAGATACCAGGCGTTTCCCCCTGGAAGCTCCCTCGTGC
GCTCTCCTGTTCCGACCCTGCCGCTTACCGGATACCTGTCCGCCTTTCTCCCTTCGGGAAGCGTGGCGCT
TTCTCATAGCTCACGCTGTAGGTATCTCAGTTCGGTGTAGGTCGTTCGCTCCAAGCTGGGCTGTGTGCAC
GAACCCCCCGTTCAGCCCGACCGCTGCGCCTTATCCGGTAACTATCGTCTTGAGTCCAACCCGGTAAGAC
ACGACTTATCGCCACTGGCAGCAGCCACTGGTAACAGGATTAGCAGAGCGAGGTATGTAGGCGGTGCTAC
AGAGTTCTTGAAGTGGTGGCCTAACTACGGCTACACTAGAAGAACAGTATTTGGTATCTGCGCTCTGCTG
AAGCCAGTTACCTTCGGAAAAAGAGTTGGTAGCTCTTGATCCGGCAAACAAACCACCGCTGGTAGCGGTG
GTTTTTTTGTTTGCAAGCAGCAGATTACGCGCAGAAAAAAAGGATCTCAAGAAGATCCTTTGATCTTTTC
TACGGGGTCTGACGCTCAGTGGAACGAAAACTCACGTTAAGGGATTTTGGTCATGAGATTATCAAAAAGG
ATCTTCACCTAGATCCTTTTAAATTAAAAATGAAGTTTTAAATCAATCTAAAGTATATATGAGTAAACTT
GGTCTGACAGTTACCAATGCTTAATCAGTGAGGCACCTATCTCAGCGATCTGTCTATTTCGTTCATCCAT
AGTTGCCTGACTCCCCGTCGTGTAGATAACTACGATACGGGAGGGCTTACCATCTGGCCCCAGTGCTGCA
ATGATACCGCGAGACCCACGCTCACCGGCTCCAGATTTATCAGCAATAAACCAGCCAGCCGGAAGGGCCG
AGCGCAGAAGTGGTCCTGCAACTTTATCCGCCTCCATCCAGTCTATTAATTGTTGCCGGGAAGCTAGAGT
AAGTAGTTCGCCAGTTAATAGTTTGCGCAACGTTGTTGCCATTGCTACAGGCATCGTGGTGTCACGCTCG
TCGTTTGGTATGGCTTCATTCAGCTCCGGTTCCCAACGATCAAGGCGAGTTACATGATCCCCCATGTTGT
GCAAAAAAGCGGTTAGCTCCTTCGGTCCTCCGATCGTTGTCAGAAGTAAGTTGGCCGCAGTGTTATCACT
CATGGTTATGGCAGCACTGCATAATTCTCTTACTGTCATGCCATCCGTAAGATGCTTTTCTGTGACTGGT
GAGTACTCAACCAAGTCATTCTGAGAATAGTGTATGCGGCGACCGAGTTGCTCTTGCCCGGCGTCAATAC
GGGATAATACCGCGCCACATAGCAGAACTTTAAAAGTGCTCATCATTGGAAAACGTTCTTCGGGGCGAAA
ACTCTCAAGGATCTTACCGCTGTTGAGATCCAGTTCGATGTAACCCACTCGTGCACCCAACTGATCTTCA
GCATCTTTTACTTTCACCAGCGTTTCTGGGTGAGCAAAAACAGGAAGGCAAAATGCCGCAAAAAAGGGAA
TAAGGGCGACACGGAAATGTTGAATACTCATACTCTTCCTTTTTCAATATTATTGAAGCATTTATCAGGG
TTATTGTCTCATGAGCGGATACATATTTGAATGTATTTAGAAAAATAAACAAATAGGGGTTCCGCGCACA
TTTCCCCGAAAAGTGCCACCTGACGTCGACGGATCGGGAGATCTCCCGATCCCCTATGGTGCACTCTCAG
TACAATCTGCTCTGATGCCGCATAGTTAAGCCAGTATCTGCTCCCTGCTTGTGTGTTGGAGGTCGCTGAG
TAGTGCGCGAGCAAAATTTAAGCTACAACAAGGCAAGGCTTGACCGACAATTGCATGAAGAATCTGCTTA
GGGTTAGGCGTTTTGCGCTGCTTCG
